Addgene plasmid #250263: pJC2731 - pHR-EF1A-HA-FBXO31-IRES-GFP
Purpose: cDNA expression of affinity-tagged FBXO31 (HA-FBXO31).
Depositing lab: Jacob Corn. Depositing organization: ETH Zurich (Swiss Federal Institute of Technology). Publication: C-terminal amides mark proteins for degradation via SCF-FBXO31. Muhar MF, Farnung J, Cernakova M, Hofmann R, Henneberg LT, Pfleiderer MM, Denoth-Lippuner A, Kalcic F, Nievergelt AS, Peters Al-Bayati M, Sidiropoulos ND, Beier V, Mann M, Jessberger S, Jinek M, Schulman BA, Bode JW, Corn JE. Nature. 2025 Feb;638(8050):519-527. doi: 10.1038/s41586-024-08475-w. PubMed 39880951.
Backbone
  Vector backbone: pHR
  Vector type: Mammalian Expression, Lentiviral
Growth in bacteria
  Bacterial resistance: Ampicillin, 100 μg/mL
  Growth temperature: 37°C
  Growth strain: NEB Stable
  Copy number: High Copy
Gene/Insert
  Gene/Insert name: FBXO31
  Species: H. sapiens (human)
  Entrez Gene: FBXO31 (a.k.a. FBX14, FBXO14, Fbx31, MRT45, pp2386)
  Promoter: EF-1a
  Tag / fusion protein: HA (N terminal on insert)
  Cloning method: Unknown
Terms and licenses: Academic/Nonprofit Terms; Industry Terms: Not Available to Industry
How to cite: pJC2731 - pHR-EF1A-HA-FBXO31-IRES-GFP was a gift from Jacob Corn (Addgene plasmid # 250263 ; http://n2t.net/addgene:250263 ; RRID:Addgene_250263)
