[The description below was written by a language model from this plasmid's Addgene catalogue record and pLannotate feature annotations shown in this document.]
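Description:
pJC2731 (pHR-EF1A-HA-FBXO31-IRES-GFP) is an HIV-1-derived lentiviral transfer plasmid of about 12.9 kb, built on the pHR backbone for stable or transient expression of human FBXO31 in mammalian cells. In bacteria it is maintained through a high-copy ColE1/pUC-type origin and selected with ampicillin via the β-lactamase gene. The backbone also carries remnants of older vector lineages outside the viral region, including an SV40 promoter followed by gpt fragments and SV40 small t intron/poly(A) sequences, plus tetracycline-resistance, rop and bom fragments; these appear to be legacy sequence rather than functional parts of the design.

The packaged region runs from a truncated 5' LTR through the Ψ packaging signal (extending into a gag fragment), the Rev response element and the cPPT/CTS to a self-inactivating ΔU3 3' LTR, so the integrated provirus lacks LTR promoter activity and expression depends on the internal promoter. That promoter is human EF-1α, a strong constitutive element, which drives a bicistronic transcript: an N-terminal HA epitope fused to the FBXO31 coding sequence, followed by an EMCV IRES and EGFP. The IRES allows GFP to be translated independently from the same mRNA, so fluorescence marks transduced or transfected cells without modifying FBXO31. A WPRE downstream of EGFP enhances transcript stability and expression. Gateway attB1 and attB2 sites lie around the promoter–FBXO31 segment, suggesting recombinational cloning, although the record lists the cloning method as unknown.

FBXO31 is the substrate-recognition F-box subunit of an SCF ubiquitin ligase. The stated purpose is cDNA expression of affinity-tagged FBXO31; the HA tag suits detection or pull-down of the protein.
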