Features (pLannotate 1.2.2; 42 found; start..end, strand, type, name):
      1..589     +  rep_origin     ori: high-copy-number ColE1/pMB1/pBR322/pUC origin of replication
    772..828     +  CDS            lacI (fragment): lac repressor; lacI; The lac repressor binds to the lac operator to inhibit transcription in E. coli. This inhibition can be relieved by adding lactose or isopropyl-β-D-thiogalactopyranoside (IPTG).
    835..1164    +  promoter       SV40 promoter: SV40 enhancer and early promoter
   1364..1483    +  CDS            gpt (fragment): XGPT_ECOLI - Also known as gpp, gxu. Experimental evidence at protein level: Swiss-Prot protein existence level 1. Purine salvage pathway enzyme that catalyzes the transfer of the ribosyl-5-phosphate group from 5-phospho-alpha-D-ribose 1- diphosphate (PRPP) to the N9 position of the 6-oxopurines guanine and xanthine to form the corresponding ribonucleotides GMP (guanosine 5'- monophosphate) and XMP (xanthosine 5'-monophosphate), with the release of PPi. To a lesser extent, also acts on hypoxanthine (PubMed:9100006, PubMed:3886014). Does not ribophosphorylate adenine (PubMed:3886014). From Esch
   1483..1818    +  CDS            gpt (fragment): XGPT_ECOLI - Also known as gpp, gxu. Experimental evidence at protein level: Swiss-Prot protein existence level 1. Purine salvage pathway enzyme that catalyzes the transfer of the ribosyl-5-phosphate group from 5-phospho-alpha-D-ribose 1- diphosphate (PRPP) to the N9 position of the 6-oxopurines guanine and xanthine to form the corresponding ribonucleotides GMP (guanosine 5'- monophosphate) and XMP (xanthosine 5'-monophosphate), with the release of PPi. To a lesser extent, also acts on hypoxanthine (PubMed:9100006, PubMed:3886014). Does not ribophosphorylate adenine (PubMed:3886014). From Esch
   1913..2218    +  CDS            frsA (fragment): FRSA_ECOLI - Also known as yafA. Experimental evidence at protein level: Swiss-Prot protein existence level 1. Catalyzes the hydrolysis of esters (PubMed:15808744). Displays esterase activity toward pNP-butyrate (PubMed:15808744). May stimulate mixed-acid fermentation by acting as a fermentation/respiration switch that down-regulates respiration and up- regulates fermentation rates (PubMed:15169777). From Escherichia coli (strain K12).
   2222..2296    +  CDS            small t antigen (fragment): SV40 (simian virus 40) small t antigen
   2298..2363    +  intron         small t intron: SV40 (simian virus 40) small t antigen intron
   2493..2513    +  CDS            SV40 NLS: nuclear localization signal of SV40 (simian virus 40) large T antigen
   2832..2915    +  CDS            large T antigen (fragment): large T antigen from SV40 (simian virus 40)
   2938..3072    +  polyA_signal   SV40 poly(A) signal: SV40 polyadenylation signal
   3239..3568    +  CDS            nef (fragment): NEF_HV1BR - Experimental evidence at protein level: Swiss-Prot protein existence level 1. Extracellular Nef protein targets CD4(+) T-lymphocytes for apoptosis by interacting with CXCR4 surface receptors (PubMed:14990729). From Human immunodeficiency virus type 1 group M subtype B (isolate BRU/LAI) (HIV-1).
   3616..3873    +  LTR            5' LTR (truncated): truncated 5' long terminal repeat (LTR) from HIV-1
   3920..4045    +  misc_feature   HIV-1 Ψ: packaging signal of human immunodeficiency virus type 1
   4029..4367    +  CDS            HIV-1 gag (fragment): gag protein from human immunodeficiency virus 1; gag
   4542..4775    +  misc_feature   RRE: The Rev response element (RRE) of HIV-1 allows for Rev-dependent mRNA export from the nucleus to the cytoplasm.
   5152..5252    +  CDS            Rev (fragment): human immunodeficiency virus 1 (HIV-1) Rev protein; rev; enhances nuclear export of unspliced and incompletely spliced viral mRNAs
   5271..5387    +  misc_feature   cPPT/CTS: central polypurine tract and central termination sequence of HIV-1
   5421..5445    +  protein_bind   attB1: mutant version of attB; recombination site for the Gateway® BP reaction BP Clonase™
   5460..5478    +  enhancer       CMV enhancer (fragment): human cytomegalovirus immediate early enhancer
   5503..5569    +  CDS            small t antigen (fragment): SV40 (simian virus 40) small t antigen
   5576..6754    +  promoter       EF-1α promoter: strong constitutive promoter for human elongation factor EF-1α
   6771..6789    +  promoter       T7 promoter: promoter for bacteriophage T7 RNA polymerase
   6837..6863    +  CDS            3xHA (fragment): three tandem HA epitope tags
   6894..8510    +  CDS            FBXO31: FBX31_HUMAN - Also known as FBX14, FBX31. Experimental evidence at protein level: Swiss-Prot protein existence level 1. Component of some SCF (SKP1-cullin-F-box) protein ligase complex that plays a central role in G1 arrest following DNA damage. Specifically recognizes phosphorylated cyclin-D1 (CCND1), promoting its ubiquitination and degradation by the proteasome, resulting in G1 arrest. May act as a tumor suppressor. From Homo sapiens (Human).
   8519..8543    -  protein_bind   attB2: mutant version of attB; recombination site for the Gateway® BP reaction BP Clonase™
   8588..8612    -  protein_bind   attB2: mutant version of attB; recombination site for the Gateway® BP reaction BP Clonase™
   8615..8646    -  misc_feature   MCS (fragment): pBluescript multiple cloning site
   8748..9210    +  misc_feature   IRES: internal ribosome entry site (IRES) of the encephalomyocarditis virus (EMCV)
   9224..9943    +  CDS            EGFP: the original enhanced GFP (Yang et al., 1996) mammalian codon-optimized
   9943..9962    +  misc_feature   MCS (fragment): pUC18/19 multiple cloning site
   9963..9981    +  misc_feature   MCS (fragment): pBluescript multiple cloning site
   9981..10569   +  misc_feature   WPRE: woodchuck hepatitis virus posttranscriptional regulatory element
  10570..10592   +  misc_feature   MCS (fragment): pBluescript multiple cloning site
  10609..10677   +  CDS            nef (fragment): NEF_HV1Z2 - Experimental evidence at protein level: Swiss-Prot protein existence level 1. Extracellular Nef protein targets CD4(+) T-lymphocytes for apoptosis by interacting with CXCR4 surface receptors. From Human immunodeficiency virus type 1 group M subtype D (isolate Z2/CDC-Z34) (HIV-1).
  10679..10912   +  LTR            3' LTR (ΔU3): self-inactivating 3' long terminal repeat (LTR) from HIV-1
  10937..10955   -  promoter       SP6 promoter: promoter for bacteriophage SP6 RNA polymerase
  11183..11462   +  CDS            TcR (fragment): tetracycline efflux protein; tet; confers resistance to tetracycline
  11463..11511   -  misc_feature   bom (fragment): basis of mobility region from pBR322
  11613..11648   -  CDS            rop (fragment): Rop protein, which maintains plasmids at low copy number; rop
  11743..11847   +  promoter       AmpR promoter: bla
  11848..12708   +  CDS            AmpR: β-lactamase; bla; confers resistance to ampicillin, carbenicillin, and related antibiotics
>Addgene plasmid #250263 | pJC2731 - pHR-EF1A-HA-FBXO31-IRES-GFP | addgene full sequence | sequence record 497448 | Addgene NGS Result
TTGAGATCCTTTTTTTCTGCGCGTAATCTGCTGCTTGCAAACAAAAAAACCACCGCTACCAGCGGTGGTT
TGTTTGCCGGATCAAGAGCTACCAACTCTTTTTCCGAAGGTAACTGGCTTCAGCAGAGCGCAGATACCAA
ATACTGTTCTTCTAGTGTAGCCGTAGTTAGGCCACCACTTCAAGAACTCTGTAGCACCGCCTACATACCT
CGCTCTGCTAATCCTGTTACCAGTGGCTGCTGCCAGTGGCGATAAGTCGTGTCTTACCGGGTTGGACTCA
AGACGATAGTTACCGGATAAGGCGCAGCGGTCGGGCTGAACGGGGGGTTCGTGCACACAGCCCAGCTTGG
AGCGAACGACCTACACCGAACTGAGATACCTACAGCGTGAGCTATGAGAAAGCGCCACGCTTCCCGAAGG
GAGAAAGGCGGACAGGTATCCGGTAAGCGGCAGGGTCGGAACAGGAGAGCGCACGAGGGAGCTTCCAGGG
GGAAACGCCTGGTATCTTTATAGTCCTGTCGGGTTTCGCCACCTCTGACTTGAGCGTCGATTTTTGTGAT
GCTCGTCAGGGGGGCGGAGCCTATGGAAAAACGCCAGCAACGCGGCCTTTTTACGGTTCCTGGCCTTTTG
CTGGCCTTTTGCTCACATGTTCTTTCCTGCGTTATCCCCTGATTCTGTGGATAACCGTATTACCGCCTTT
GAGTGAGCTGATACCGCTCGCCGCAGCCGAACGACCGAGCGCAGCGAGTCAGTGAGCGAGGAAGCGGAAG
AGCGCCCAATACGCAAACCGCCTCTCCCCGCGCGTTGGCCGATTCATTAATGCAGCTGTGGAATGTGTGT
CAGTTAGGGTGTGGAAAGTCCCCAGGCTCCCCAGCAGGCAGAAGTATGCAAAGCATGCATCTCAATTAGT
CAGCAACCAGGTGTGGAAAGTCCCCAGGCTCCCCAGCAGGCAGAAGTATGCAAAGCATGCATCTCAATTA
GTCAGCAACCATAGTCCCGCCCCTAACTCCGCCCATCCCGCCCCTAACTCCGCCCAGTTCCGCCCATTCT
CCGCCCCATGGCTGACTAATTTTTTTTATTTATGCAGAGGCCGAGGCCGCCTCGGCCTCTGAGCTATTCC
AGAAGTAGTGAGGAGGCTTTTTTGGAGGCCTAGGCTTTTGCAAAAAGCTTGGACACAAGACAGGCTTGCG
AGATATGTTTGAGAATACCACTTTATCCCGCGTCAGGGAGAGGCAGTGCGTAAAAAGACGCGGACTCATG
TGAAATACTGGTTTTTAGTGCGCCAGATCTCTATAATCTCGCGCAACCTATTTTCCCCTCGAACACTTTT
TAAGCCGTAGATAAACAGGCTGGGACACTTCACATGAGCGAAAAATACATCGTCACCTGGGACATGTTGC
AGATCCATGCACGTAAACTCGCAAGCCGACTGATGCCTTCTGAACAATGGAAAGGCATTATTGCCGTAAG
CCGTGGCGGTCTGTACCGGGTGCGTTACTGGCGCGTGAACTGGGTATTCGTCATGTCGATACCGTTTGTA
TTTCCAGCTACGATCACGACAACCAGCGCGAGCTTAAAGTGCTGAAACGCGCAGAAGGCGATGGCGAAGG
CTTCATCGTTATTGATGACCTGGTGGATACCGGTGGTACTGCGGTTGCGATTCGTGAAATGTATCCAAAA
GCGCACTTTGTCACCATCTTCGCAAAACCGGCTGGTCGTCCGCTGGTTGATGACTATGTTGTTGATATCC
CGCAAGATACCTGGATTGAACAGCCGTGGGATATGGGCGTCGTATTCGTCCCGCCAATCTCCGGTCGCTA
ATCTTTTCAACGCCTGGCACTGCCGGGCGTTGTTCTTTTTAACTTCAGGCGGGTTACAATAGTTTCCAGT
AAGTATTCTGGAGGCTGCATCCATGACACAGGCAAACCTGAGCGAAACCCTGTTCAAACCCCGCTTTAAA
CATCCTGAAACCTCGACGCTAGTCCGCCGCTTTAATCACGGCGCACAACCGCCTGTGCAGTCGGCCCTTG
ATGGTAAAACCATCCCTCACTGGTATCGCATGATTAACCGTCTGATGTGGATCTGGCGCGGCATTGACCC
ACGCGAAATCCTCGACGTCCAGGCACGTATTGTGATGAGCGATGCCGAACGTACCGACGATGATTTATAC
GATACGGTGATTGGCTACCGTGGCGGCAACTGGATTTATGAGTGGGCCCCGGATCTTTGTGAAGGAACCT
TACTTCTGTGGTGTGACATAATTGGACAAACTACCTACAGAGATTTAAAGCTCTAAGGTAAATATAAAAT
TTTTAAGTGTATAATGTGTTAAACTACTGATTCTAATTGTTTGTGTATTTTAGATTCCAACCTATGGAAC
TGATGAATGGGAGCAGTGGTGGAATGCCTTTAATGAGGAAAACCTGTTTTGCTCAGAAGAAATGCCATCT
AGTGATGATGAGGCTACTGCTGACTCTCAACATTCTACTCCTCCAAAAAAGAAGAGAAAGGTAGAAGACC
CCAAGGACTTTCCTTCAGAATTGCTAAGTTTTTTGAGTCATGCTGTGTTTAGTAATAGAACTCTTGCTTG
CTTTGCTATTTACACCACAAAGGAAAAAGCTGCACTGCTATACAAGAAAATTATGGAAAAATATTCTGTA
ACCTTTATAAGTAGGCATAACAGTTATAATCATAACATACTGTTTTTTCTTACTCCACACAGGCATAGAG
TGTCTGCTATTAATAACTATGCTCAAAAATTGTGTACCTTTAGCTTTTTAATTTGTAAAGGGGTTAATAA
GGAATATTTGATGTATAGTGCCTTGACTAGAGATCATAATCAGCCATACCACATTTGTAGAGGTTTTACT
TGCTTTAAAAAACCTCCCACACCTCCCCCTGAACCTGAAACATAAAATGAATGCAATTGTTGTTGTTAAC
TTGTTTATTGCAGCTTATAATGGTTACAAATAAAGCAATAGCATCACAAATTTCACAAATAAAGCATTTT
TTTCACTGCATTCTAGTTGTGGTTTGTCCAAACTCATCAATGTATCTTATCATGTCTGGATCAACTGGAT
AACTCAAGCTAACCAAAATCATCCCAAACTTCCCACCCCATACCCTATTACCACTGCCAATTACCTGTGG
TTTCATTTACTCTAAACCTGTGATTCCTCTGAATTATTTTCATTTTAAAGAAATTGTATTTGTTAAATAT
GTACTACAAACTTAGTAGTTGGAAGGGCTAATTCACTCCCAAAGAAGACAAGATATCCTTGATCTGTGGA
TCTACCACACACAAGGCTACTTCCCTGATTAGCAGAACTACACACCAGGGCCAGGGGTCAGATATCCACT
GACCTTTGGATGGTGCTACAAGCTAGTACCAGTTGAGCCAGATAAGGTAGAAGAGGCCAATAAAGGAGAG
AACACCAGCTTGTTACACCCTGTGAGCCTGCATGGGATGGATGACCCGGAGAGAGAAGTGTTAGAGTGGA
GGTTTGACAGCCGCCTAGCATTTCATCACGTGGCCCGAGAGCTGCATCCGGAGTACTTCAAGAACTGCTG
ATATCGAGCTTGCTACAAGGGACTTTCCGCTGGGGACTTTCCAGGGAGGCGTGGCCTGGGCGGGACTGGG
GAGTGGCGAGCCCTCAGATCCTGCATATAAGCAGCTGCTTTTTGCCTGTACTGGGTCTCTCTGGTTAGAC
CAGATCTGAGCCTGGGAGCTCTCTGGCTAACTAGGGAACCCACTGCTTAAGCCTCAATAAAGCTTGCCTT
GAGTGCTTCAAGTAGTGTGTGCCCGTCTGTTGTGTGACTCTGGTAACTAGAGATCCCTCAGACCCTTTTA
GTCAGTGTGGAAAATCTCTAGCAGTGGCGCCCGAACAGGGACTTGAAAGCGAAAGGGAAACCAGAGGAGC
TCTCTCGACGCAGGACTCGGCTTGCTGAAGCGCGCACGGCAAGAGGCGAGGGGCGGCGACTGGTGAGTAC
GCCAAAAATTTTGACTAGCGGAGGCTAGAAGGAGAGAGATGGGTGCGAGAGCGTCAGTATTAAGCGGGGG
AGAATTAGATCGCGATGGGAAAAAATTCGGTTAAGGCCAGGGGGAAAGAAAAAATATAAATTAAAACATA
TAGTATGGGCAAGCAGGGAGCTAGAACGATTCGCAGTTAATCCTGGCCTGTTAGAAACATCAGAAGGCTG
TAGACAAATACTGGGACAGCTACAACCATCCCTTCAGACAGGATCAGAAGAACTTAGATCATTATATAAT
ACAGTAGCAACCCTCTATTGTGTGCATCAAAGGATAGAGATAAAAGACACCAAGGAAGCTTTAGACAAGA
TAGAGGAAGAGCAAAACAAAAGTAAGACCACCGCACAGCAAGCGGCCGGCCGCTGATCTTCAGACCTGGA
GGAGGAGATATGAGGGACAATTGGAGAAGTGAATTATATAAATATAAAGTAGTAAAAATTGAACCATTAG
GAGTAGCACCCACCAAGGCAAAGAGAAGAGTGGTGCAGAGAGAAAAAAGAGCAGTGGGAATAGGAGCTTT
GTTCCTTGGGTTCTTGGGAGCAGCAGGAAGCACTATGGGCGCAGCGTCAATGACGCTGACGGTACAGGCC
AGACAATTATTGTCTGGTATAGTGCAGCAGCAGAACAATTTGCTGAGGGCTATTGAGGCGCAACAGCATC
TGTTGCAACTCACAGTCTGGGGCATCAAGCAGCTCCAGGCAAGAATCCTGGCTGTGGAAAGATACCTAAA
GGATCAACAGCTCCTGGGGATTTGGGGTTGCTCTGGAAAACTCATTTGCACCACTGCTGTGCCTTGGAAT
GCTAGTTGGAGTAATAAATCTCTGGAACAGATTTGGAATCACACGACCTGGATGGAGTGGGACAGAGAAA
TTAACAATTACACAAGCTTAATACACTCCTTAATTGAAGAATCGCAAAACCAGCAAGAAAAGAATGAACA
AGAATTATTGGAATTAGATAAATGGGCAAGTTTGTGGAATTGGTTTAACATAACAAATTGGCTGTGGTAT
ATAAAATTATTCATAATGATAGTAGGAGGCTTGGTAGGTTTAAGAATAGTTTTTGCTGTACTTTCTATAG
TGAATAGAGTTAGGCAGGGATATTCACCATTATCGTTTCAGACCCACCTCCCAACCCCGAGGGGACCCGA
CAGGCCCGAAGGAATAGAAGAAGAAGGTGGAGAGAGAGACAGAGACAGATCCATTCGATTAGTGAACGGA
TCTCGACGGTATCGGTTAACTTTTAAAAGAAAAGGGGGGATTGGGGGGTACAGTGCAGGGGAAAGAATAG
TAGACATAATAGCAACAGACATACAAACTAAAGAATTACAAAAACAAATTACAAAATTCAAAATTTTATC
GTCCAGTGTGGTGGAATTCTGCAGATATCAACAAGTTTGTACAAAAAAGCAGGCTCCACCATGGGAACCG
ACATTGATTATTGACTAGGCTTTTGCAAAAAGCTTTGCAAAGATGGATAAAGTTTTAAACAGAGAGGAAT
CTTTGCAGCTAATGGACCTTCTAGGTCTTGAAAGGAGTGGGAATTGGCTCCGGTGCCCGTCAGTGGGCAG
AGCGCACATCGCCCACAGTCCCCGAGAAGTTGGGGGGAGGGGTCGGCAATTGAACCGGTGCCTAGAGAAG
GTGGCGCGGGGTAAACTGGGAAAGTGATGTCGTGTACTGGCTCCGCCTTTTTCCCGAGGGTGGGGGAGAA
CCGTATATAAGTGCAGTAGTCGCCGTGAACGTTCTTTTTCGCAACGGGTTTGCCGCCAGAACACAGGTAA
GTGCCGTGTGTGGTTCCCGCGGGCCTGGCCTCTTTACGGGTTATGGCCCTTGCGTGCCTTGAATTACTTC
CACCTGGCTGCAGTACGTGATTCTTGATCCCGAGCTTCGGGTTGGAAGTGGGTGGGAGAGTTCGAGGCCT
TGCGCTTAAGGAGCCCCTTCGCCTCGTGCTTGAGTTGAGGCCTGGCCTGGGCGCTGGGGCCGCCGCGTGC
GAATCTGGTGGCACCTTCGCGCCTGTCTCGCTGCTTTCGATAAGTCTCTAGCCATTTAAAATTTTTGATG
ACCTGCTGCGACGCTTTTTTTCTGGCAAGATAGTCTTGTAAATGCGGGCCAAGATCTGCACACTGGTATT
TCGGTTTTTGGGGCCGCGGGCGGCGACGGGGCCCGTGCGTCCCAGCGCACATGTTCGGCGAGGCGGGGCC
TGCGAGCGCGGCCACCGAGAATCGGACGGGGGTAGTCTCAAGCTGGCCGGCCTGCTCTGGTGCCTGGCCT
CGCGCCGCCGTGTATCGCCCCGCCCTGGGCGGCAAGGCTGGCCCGGTCGGCACCAGTTGCGTGAGCGGAA
AGATGGCCGCTTCCCGGCCCTGCTGCAGGGAGCTCAAAATGGAGGACGCGGCGCTCGGGAGAGCGGGCGG
GTGAGTCACCCACACAAAGGAAAAGGGCCTTTCCGTCCTCAGCCGTCGCTTCATGTGACTCCACGGAGTA
CCGGGCGCCGTCCAGGCACCTCGATTAGTTCTCGAGCTTTTGGAGTACGTCGTCTTTAGGTTGGGGGGAG
GGGTTTTATGCGATGGAGTTTCCCCACACTGAGTGGGTGGAGACTGAAGTTAGGCCAGCTTGGCACTTGA
TGTAATTCTCCTTGGAATTTGCCCTTTTTGAGTTTGGATCTTGGTTCATTCTCAAGCCTCAGACAGTGGT
TCAAAGTTTTTTTCTTCCATTTCAGGTGTCGTGAGGAATTAGCTTGGTACTAATACGACTCACTATAGGG
AGACCCAAGCTGGCTAGGTAAGCTTGGTACCGAGCTCGGATCCATGTACCCATACGATGTTCCAGATTAC
GCTGGTGGATCTGGAGGTTCTGGTGGAAGCGCTATGGCGGTGTGTGCTCGCCTTTGCGGCGTGGGCCCGT
CGCGCGGATGTCGGCGCCGCCAGCAGCGCCGGGGCCCGGCCGAGACGGCGGCGGCCGACAGCGAGCCGGA
CACAGACCCCGAGGAGGAGCGCATCGAGGCTAGCGCCGGGGTCGGGGGCGGCTTGTGCGCGGGCCCCTCG
CCGCCGCCCCCGCGCTGCTCGCTGCTGGAGCTGCCGCCCGAGCTGCTGGTGGAGATCTTCGCGTCGCTGC
CGGGCACGGACCTACCCAGCTTGGCCCAGGTCTGCACGAAGTTCCGGCGCATCCTCCACACCGACACCAT
CTGGAGGAGGCGTTGCCGTGAGGAGTATGGTGTTTGCGAAAACTTGCGGAAGCTGGAGATCACAGGCGTG
TCTTGTCGGGACGTCTATGCGAAGCTGCTTCACCGATATAGACACATTTTGGGATTGTGGCAGCCAGATA
TCGGGCCATACGGAGGACTGCTGAACGTGGTGGTGGACGGCCTGTTCATCATCGGGTGGATGTACCTGCC
TCCCCATGACCCCCACGTCGATGACCCTATGAGATTCAAGCCTCTGTTCAGGATCCACCTGATGGAGAGG
AAGGCTGCCACAGTGGAGTGCATGTACGGCCACAAAGGGCCCCACCACGGCCACATCCAGATTGTGAAGA
AGGATGAGTTCTCCACCAAGTGCAACCAGACGGACCACCACAGGATGTCCGGCGGGAGGCAGGAGGAGTT
TCGGACGTGGCTGAGGGAGGAATGGGGGCGCACGCTGGAGGACATCTTCCACGAGCACATGCAGGAGCTC
ATCCTGATGAAGTTCATCTACACCAGTCAGTACGACAACTGCCTGACCTACCGCCGCATCTACCTGCCGC
CCAGCCGCCCCGACGACCTCATCAAGCCTGGCCTCTTCAAAGGTACCTATGGCAGCCACGGCCTGGAGAT
TGTGATGCTCAGCTTCCACGGCCGGCGTGCCAGGGGCACCAAGATCACGGGCGACCCCAACATCCCCGCT
GGGCAGCAGACAGTGGAGATCGACCTGAGGCATCGGATCCAGCTGCCCGACCTCGAGAACCAGCGCAACT
TCAATGAGCTCTCCCGCATCGTCCTGGAGGTGCGCGAGAGGGTGCGCCAGGAGCAGCAGGAAGGCGGGCA
CGAGGCGGGCGAGGGTCGTGGCCGGCAGGGCCCCCGGGAGTCCCAGCCAAGCCCTGCCCAGCCCAGGGCA
GAGGCGCCCAGCAAGGGCCCAGATGGGACACCTGGTGAGGATGGTGGCGAGCCTGGGGATGCCGTAGCTG
CGGCCGAGCAGCCTGCCCAGTGTGGGCAGGGGCAGCCGTTCGTGCTGCCCGTGGGCGTGAGCTCCAGGAA
TGAGGACTACCCCCGAACCTGCAGGATGTGTTTTTATGGCACAGGCCTCATCGCGGGCCACGGCTTCACC
AGCCCTGAACGCACCCCCGGGGTCTTCATCCTCTTCGATGAGGACCGCTTCGGGTTCGTCTGGCTGGAGC
TGAAATCCTTCAGCCTGTACAGCCGGGTCCAGGCCACCTTCCGGAACGCAGATGCGCCGTCCCCACAGGC
CTTCGATGAGATGCTCAAGAACATTCAGTCCCTCACCTCCTGATCTAGACCCAGCTTTCTTGTACAAAGT
GGTTGATATCCAGCACAGTGGCGGCCGCCCCGGGTTAATTAATCTAGACCCAGCTTTCTTGTACAAAGTG
GTGACGACGGTATCGATAAGCTTGATATCGAATTCCGCCCCCCCCCCTAACGTTACTGGCCGAAGCCGCT
TGGAATAAGGCCGGTGTGCGTTTGTCTATATGTTATTTTCCACCATATTGCCGTCTTTTGGCAATGTGAG
GGCCCGGAAACCTGGCCCTGTCTTCTTGACGAGCATTCCTAGGGGTCTTTCCCCTCTCGCCAAAGGAATG
CAAGGTCTGTTGAATGTCGTGAAGGAAGCAGTTCCTCTGGAAGCTTCTTGAAGACAAACAACGTCTGTAG
CGACCCTTTGCAGGCAGCGGAACCCCCCACCTGGCGACAGGTGCCTCTGCGGCCAAAAGCCACGTGTATA
AGATACACCTGCAAAGGCGGCACAACCCCAGTGCCACGTTGTGAGTTGGATAGTTGTGGAAAGAGTCAAA
TGGCTCTCCTCAAGCGTATTCAACAAGGGGCTGAAGGATGCCCAGAAGGTACCCCATTGTATGGGATCTG
ATCTGGGGCCTCGGTGCACATGCTTTACATGTGTTTAGTCGAGGTTAAAAAAACGTCTAGGCCCCCCGAA
CCACGGGGACGTGGTTTTCCTTTGAAAAACACGATGATAATATGGCCACAACCATGGTGAGCAAGGGCGA
GGAGCTGTTCACCGGGGTGGTGCCCATCCTGGTCGAGCTGGACGGCGACGTAAACGGCCACAAGTTCAGC
GTGTCTGGCGAGGGCGAGGGCGATGCCACCTACGGCAAGCTGACCCTGAAGTTCATCTGCACCACCGGCA
AGCTGCCCGTGCCCTGGCCCACCCTCGTGACCACCCTGACCTACGGCGTGCAGTGCTTCAGCCGCTACCC
CGACCACATGAAGCAGCACGACTTCTTCAAGTCCGCCATGCCCGAAGGCTACGTCCAGGAGCGCACCATC
TTCTTCAAGGACGACGGCAACTACAAGACCCGCGCCGAGGTGAAGTTCGAGGGCGACACCCTGGTGAACC
GCATCGAGCTGAAGGGCATCGACTTCAAGGAGGACGGCAACATCCTGGGGCACAAGCTGGAGTACAACTA
CAACAGCCACAACGTCTATATCATGGCCGACAAGCAGAAGAACGGCATCAAGGCGAACTTCAAGATCCGC
CACAACATCGAGGACGGCAGCGTGCAGCTCGCCGACCACTACCAGCAGAACACCCCCATCGGCGACGGCC
CCGTGCTGCTGCCCGACAACCACTACCTGAGCACCCAGTCCGCCCTGAGCAAAGACCCCAACGAGAAGCG
CGATCACATGGTCCTGCTGGAGTTCGTGACCGCCGCCGGGATCACTCTCGGCATGGACGAGCTGTACAAG
TAACCTGCAGGCATGCAAGCTTGATATCAAGCTTATCGATAATCAACCTCTGGATTACAAAATTTGTGAA
AGATTGACTGGTATTCTTAACTATGTTGCTCCTTTTACGCTATGTGGATACGCTGCTTTAATGCCTTTGT
ATCATGCTATTGCTTCCCGTATGGCTTTCATTTTCTCCTCCTTGTATAAATCCTGGTTGCTGTCTCTTTA
TGAGGAGTTGTGGCCCGTTGTCAGGCAACGTGGCGTGGTGTGCACTGTGTTTGCTGACGCAACCCCCACT
GGTTGGGGCATTGCCACCACCTGTCAGCTCCTTTCCGGGACTTTCGCTTTCCCCCTCCCTATTGCCACGG
CGGAACTCATCGCCGCCTGCCTTGCCCGCTGCTGGACAGGGGCTCGGCTGTTGGGCACTGACAATTCCGT
GGTGTTGTCGGGGAAATCATCGTCCTTTCCTTGGCTGCTCGCCTGTGTTGCCACCTGGATTCTGCGCGGG
ACGTCCTTCTGCTACGTCCCTTCGGCCCTCAATCCAGCGGACCTTCCTTCCCGCGGCCTGCTGCCGGCTC
TGCGGCCTCTTCCGCGTCTTCGCCTTCGCCCTCAGACGAGTCGGATCTCCCTTTGGGCCGCCTCCCCGCA
TCGATACCGTCGACCTCGAGGGAATTAATTCGAGCTCGGTACCTTTAAGACCAATGACTTACAAGGCAGC
TGTAGATCTTAGCCACTTTTTAAAAGAAAAGGGGGGACTGGAAGGGCTAATTCACTCCCAACGAAGACAA
GATCTGCTTTTTGCTTGTACTGGGTCTCTCTGGTTAGACCAGATCTGAGCCTGGGAGCTCTCTGGCTAAC
TAGGGAACCCACTGCTTAAGCCTCAATAAAGCTTGCCTTGAGTGCTTCAAGTAGTGTGTGCCCGTCTGTT
GTGTGACTCTGGTAACTAGAGATCCCTCAGACCCTTTTAGTCAGTGTGGAAAATCTCTAGCAGCATCTAG
AATTAATTCCGTGTATTCTATAGTGTCACCTAAATCGTATGTGTATGATACATAAGGTTATGTATTAATT
GTAGCCGCGTTCTAACGACAATATGTACAAGCCTAATTGTGTAGCATCTGGCTTACTGAAGCAGACCCTA
TCATCTCTCTCGTAAACTGCCGTCAGAGTCGGTTTGGTTGGACGAACCTTCTGAGTTTCTGGTAACGCCG
TCCCGCACCCGGAAATGGTCAGCGAACCAATCAGCAGGGTCATCGCTAGCCAGATCCTCTACGCCGGACG
CATCGTGGCCGGCATCACCGGCGCCACAGGTGCGGTTGCTGGCGCCTATATCGCCGACATCACCGATGGG
GAAGATCGGGCTCGCCACTTCGGGCTCATGAGCGCTTGTTTCGGCGTGGGTATGGTGGCAGGCCCCGTGG
CCGGGGGACTGTTGGGCGCCATCTCCTTGCATGCACCATTCCTTGCGGCGGCGGTGCTCAACGGCCTCAA
CCTACTACTGGGCTGCTTCCTAATGCAGGAGTCGCATAAGGGAGAGCGTCGAATGGTGCACTCTCAGTAC
AATCTGCTCTGATGCCGCATAGTTAAGCCAGCCCCGACACCCGCCAACACCCGCTGACGCGCCCTGACGG
GCTTGTCTGCTCCCGGCATCCGCTTACAGACAAGCTGTGACCGTCTCCGGGAGCTGCATGTGTCAGAGGT
TTTCACCGTCATCACCGAAACGCGCGAGACGAAAGGGCCTCGTGATACGCCTATTTTTATAGGTTAATGT
CATGATAATAATGGTTTCTTAGACGTCAGGTGGCACTTTTCGGGGAAATGTGCGCGGAACCCCTATTTGT
TTATTTTTCTAAATACATTCAAATATGTATCCGCTCATGAGACAATAACCCTGATAAATGCTTCAATAAT
ATTGAAAAAGGAAGAGTATGAGTATTCAACATTTCCGTGTCGCCCTTATTCCCTTTTTTGCGGCATTTTG
CCTTCCTGTTTTTGCTCACCCAGAAACGCTGGTGAAAGTAAAAGATGCTGAAGATCAGTTGGGTGCACGA
GTGGGTTACATCGAACTGGATCTCAACAGCGGTAAGATCCTTGAGAGTTTTCGCCCCGAAGAACGTTTTC
CAATGATGAGCACTTTTAAAGTTCTGCTATGTGGCGCGGTATTATCCCGTATTGACGCCGGGCAAGAGCA
ACTCGGTCGCCGCATACACTATTCTCAGAATGACTTGGTTGAGTACTCACCAGTCACAGAAAAGCATCTT
ACGGATGGCATGACAGTAAGAGAATTATGCAGTGCTGCCATAACCATGAGTGATAACACTGCGGCCAACT
TACTTCTGACAACGATCGGAGGACCGAAGGAGCTAACCGCTTTTTTGCACAACATGGGGGATCATGTAAC
TCGCCTTGATCGTTGGGAACCGGAGCTGAATGAAGCCATACCAAACGACGAGCGTGACACCACGATGCCT
GTAGCAATGGCAACAACGTTGCGCAAACTATTAACTGGCGAACTACTTACTCTAGCTTCCCGGCAACAAT
TAATAGACTGGATGGAGGCGGATAAAGTTGCAGGACCACTTCTGCGCTCGGCCCTTCCGGCTGGCTGGTT
TATTGCTGATAAATCTGGAGCCGGTGAGCGTGGGTCTCGCGGTATCATTGCAGCACTGGGGCCAGATGGT
AAGCCCTCCCGTATCGTAGTTATCTACACGACGGGGAGTCAGGCAACTATGGATGAACGAAATAGACAGA
TCGCTGAGATAGGTGCCTCACTGATTAAGCATTGGTAACTGTCAGACCAAGTTTACTCATATATACTTTA
GATTGATTTAAAACTTCATTTTTAATTTAAAAGGATCTAGGTGAAGATCCTTTTTGATAATCTCATGACC
AAAATCCCTTAACGTGAGTTTTCGTTCCACTGAGCGTCAGACCCCGTAGAAAAGATCAAAGGATCTTC
